Addgene plasmid #110757: Ubiquitin (1-76; F4A)
Purpose: Bacterial expression of Ubiquitin (1-76; F4A)
Depositing lab: David Komander. Depositing organization: MRC Laboratory of Molecular Biology. Publication: An invisible ubiquitin conformation is required for efficient phosphorylation by PINK1. Gladkova C, Schubert AF, Wagstaff JL, Pruneda JN, Freund SM, Komander D. EMBO J. 2017 Dec 15;36(24):3555-3572. doi: 10.15252/embj.201797876. Epub 2017 Nov 13. PubMed 29133469.
Backbone
  Vector backbone: pET17b
  Backbone manufacturer: Merck
  Vector type: Bacterial Expression
Growth in bacteria
  Bacterial resistance: Ampicillin, 100 μg/mL
  Growth temperature: 37°C
  Growth strain: DH5alpha
  Copy number: Low Copy
Gene/Insert
  Gene/Insert name: UBB
  Species: H. sapiens (human)
  Mutation: F4A
  Entrez Gene: UBB (a.k.a. HEL-S-50)
  Promoter: T7
  Cloning method: Unknown
  Sequencing primers: 5′ TAATACGACTCACTATAGGG; 3′ GGGTTATGCTAGTTATTGC
Resource information
  A portion of this plasmid was derived from a plasmid made by: UBB (for monoUb): pET17b-Ub-wt-plasmid (originally cDNA of the UBC gene, identical to 99%)
Terms and licenses: Academic/Nonprofit Terms; Industry Terms: Not Available to Industry
How to cite: Ubiquitin (1-76; F4A) was a gift from David Komander (Addgene plasmid # 110757 ; http://n2t.net/addgene:110757 ; RRID:Addgene_110757)
