[The description below was written by a language model from this plasmid's Addgene catalogue record and pLannotate feature annotations shown in this document.]
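Description:
Ubiquitin (1-76; F4A) is a bacterial expression plasmid built on the pET17b backbone, carrying the coding sequence for human mono-ubiquitin (residues 1-76, catalogued under the UBB gene) with a phenylalanine-to-alanine substitution at position 4. According to the record, it was derived from a wild-type pET17b ubiquitin plasmid whose insert originally came from UBC cDNA, which is nearly identical in sequence. The sequenced plasmid is about 3.5 kb. It is maintained in E. coli through a ColE1/pBR322-type origin accompanied by the bom mobility region and the rop gene, whose product restrains copy number, consistent with the low-copy designation in the catalogue entry. Selection relies on the β-lactamase gene (AmpR) driven by its own promoter, which confers ampicillin resistance.

The expression cassette follows the standard pET layout: a T7 promoter and the strong ribosome binding site from phage T7 gene 10 lie upstream of the ubiquitin open reading frame, and a T7 terminator closes the transcription unit. Transcription therefore depends on T7 RNA polymerase supplied by a suitable expression host. The automated annotation matches only part of the ubiquitin coding region to a homologue from another species, reflecting how highly conserved ubiquitin is, and no affinity tag is annotated on the insert. A short fragment of a T7 gene 10-derived solubility-tag sequence is flagged between the insert and the terminator; it lies well downstream of the ubiquitin coding region and appears to be residual vector sequence rather than part of the product. The stated purpose is bacterial production of the F4A ubiquitin mutant, and the associated publication concerns ubiquitin conformations and phosphorylation by PINK1.
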