Features (pLannotate 1.2.2; 11 found; start..end, strand, type, name):
    324..342     +  promoter       T7 promoter: promoter for bacteriophage T7 RNA polymerase
    374..396     +  RBS            RBS: efficient ribosome binding site from bacteriophage T7 gene 10 (Olins and Rangwala, 1989)
    437..625     +  CDS            UBIQ_LUMTE: Experimental evidence at protein level: Swiss-Prot protein existence level 1. Ubiquitin exists either covalently attached to another protein, or free (unanchored). When covalently bound, it is conjugated to target proteins via an isopeptide bond either as a monomer (monoubiquitin), a polymer linked via different Lys residues of the ubiquitin (polyubiquitin chains) or a linear polymer linked via the initiator Met of the ubiquitin (linear polyubiquitin chains). Polyubiquitin chains, when attached to a target protein, have different functions depending on the Lys residue of the ubiquitin that is
    734..783     +  CDS            SET1 (fragment): solubility-enhancement tag derived from T7 phage gene 10B
    791..838     +  terminator     T7 terminator: transcription terminator for bacteriophage T7 RNA polymerase
    969..1073    +  promoter       AmpR promoter: bla
   1074..1934    +  CDS            AmpR: β-lactamase; bla; confers resistance to ampicillin, carbenicillin, and related antibiotics
   2105..2693    +  rep_origin     ori: high-copy-number ColE1/pMB1/pBR322/pUC origin of replication
   2879..3018    -  misc_feature   bom: basis of mobility region from pBR322
   3120..3311    -  CDS            rop: Rop protein, which maintains plasmids at low copy number; rop
   3328..212     +  CDS            YPB1_ECOLX (across the origin): Protein predicted: Swiss-Prot protein existence level 4. From Escherichia coli.
>Addgene plasmid #110757 | Ubiquitin (1-76; F4A) | addgene full sequence | sequence record 212941 | Addgene NGS Result
GCTTCGTTAATACAGATGTAGGTGTTCCACAGGGTAGCCAGCAGCATCCTGCGATGCAGATCCGGAACAT
AATGGTGCAGGGCGCTGACTTCCGCGTTTCCAGACTTTACGAAACACGGAAACCGAAGACCATTCATGTT
GTTGCTCAGGTCGCAGACGTTTTGCAGCAGCAGTCGCTTCACGTTCGCTCGCGTATCGGTGATTCATTCT
GCTAACCAGTAAGGCAACCCCGCCAGCCTAGCCGGGTCCTCAACGACAGGAGCACGATCATGCGCACCCG
TGGCCAGGACCCAACGCTGCCCGAGATCTCGATCCCGCGAAATTAATACGACTCACTATAGGGAGACCAC
AACGGTTTCCCTCTAGAAATAATTTTGTTTAACTTTAAGAAGGAGATATACATATGCAGATCGCCGTGAA
GACCCTGACTGGTAAGACCATCACTCTCGAAGTGGAGCCGAGTGACACCATTGAGAATGTCAAGGCAAAG
ATCCAAGACAAGGAAGGCATCCCTCCTGACCAGCAGAGGTTGATCTTTGCTGGGAAACAGCTGGAAGATG
GACGCACCCTGTCTGACTACAACATCCAGAAAGAGTCCACCCTGCACCTGGTCCTCCGTCTCAGAGGTGG
GTGATAAAAGCTTGGTACCGAGCTCGGATCCACTAGTAACGGCCGCCAGTGTGCTGGAATTCTGCAGATA
TCCATCACACTGGCGGCCGCTCGAGCAGATCCGGCTGCTAACAAAGCCCGAAAGGAAGCTGAGTTGGCTG
CTGCCACCGCTGAGCAATAACTAGCATAACCCCTTGGGGCCTCTAAACGGGTCTTGAGGGGTTTTTTGCT
GAAAGGAGGAACTATATCCGGATAATTCTTGAAGACGAAAGGGCCTCGTGATACGCCTATTTTTATAGGT
TAATGTCATGATAATAATGGTTTCTTAGACGTCAGGTGGCACTTTTCGGGGAAATGTGCGCGGAACCCCT
ATTTGTTTATTTTTCTAAATACATTCAAATATGTATCCGCTCATGAGACAATAACCCTGATAAATGCTTC
AATAATATTGAAAAAGGAAGAGTATGAGTATTCAACATTTCCGTGTCGCCCTTATTCCCTTTTTTGCGGC
ATTTTGCCTTCCTGTTTTTGCTCACCCAGAAACGCTGGTGAAAGTAAAAGATGCTGAAGATCAGTTGGGT
GCACGAGTGGGTTACATCGAACTGGATCTCAACAGCGGTAAGATCCTTGAGAGTTTTCGCCCCGAAGAAC
GTTTTCCAATGATGAGCACTTTTAAAGTTCTGCTATGTGGCGCGGTATTATCCCGTGTTGACGCCGGGCA
AGAGCAACTCGGTCGCCGCATACACTATTCTCAGAATGACTTGGTTGAGTACTCACCAGTCACAGAAAAG
CATCTTACGGATGGCATGACAGTAAGAGAATTATGCAGTGCTGCCATAACCATGAGTGATAACACTGCGG
CCAACTTACTTCTGACAACGATCGGAGGACCGAAGGAGCTAACCGCTTTTTTGCACAACATGGGGGATCA
TGTAACTCGCCTTGATCGTTGGGAACCGGAGCTGAATGAAGCCATACCAAACGACGAGCGTGACACCACG
ATGCCTGCAGCAATGGCAACAACGTTGCGCAAACTATTAACTGGCGAACTACTTACTCTAGCTTCCCGGC
AACAATTAATAGACTGGATGGAGGCGGATAAAGTTGCAGGACCACTTCTGCGCTCGGCCCTTCCGGCTGG
CTGGTTTATTGCTGATAAATCTGGAGCCGGTGAGCGTGGGTCTCGCGGTATCATTGCAGCACTGGGGCCA
GATGGTAAGCCCTCCCGTATCGTAGTTATCTACACGACGGGGAGTCAGGCAACTATGGATGAACGAAATA
GACAGATCGCTGAGATAGGTGCCTCACTGATTAAGCATTGGTAACTGTCAGACCAAGTTTACTCATATAT
ACTTTAGATTGATTTAAAACTTCATTTTTAATTTAAAAGGATCTAGGTGAAGATCCTTTTTGATAATCTC
ATGACCAAAATCCCTTAACGTGAGTTTTCGTTCCACTGAGCGTCAGACCCCGTAGAAAAGATCAAAGGAT
CTTCTTGAGATCCTTTTTTTCTGCGCGTAATCTGCTGCTTGCAAACAAAAAAACCACCGCTACCAGCGGT
GGTTTGTTTGCCGGATCAAGAGCTACCAACTCTTTTTCCGAAGGTAACTGGCTTCAGCAGAGCGCAGATA
CCAAATACTGTCCTTCTAGTGTAGCCGTAGTTAGGCCACCACTTCAAGAACTCTGTAGCACCGCCTACAT
ACCTCGCTCTGCTAATCCTGTTACCAGTGGCTGCTGCCAGTGGCGATAAGTCGTGTCTTACCGGGTTGGA
CTCAAGACGATAGTTACCGGATAAGGCGCAGCGGTCGGGCTGAACGGGGGGTTCGTGCACACAGCCCAGC
TTGGAGCGAACGACCTACACCGAACTGAGATACCTACAGCGTGAGCTATGAGAAAGCGCCACGCTTCCCG
AAGGGAGAAAGGCGGACAGGTATCCGGTAAGCGGCAGGGTCGGAACAGGAGAGCGCACGAGGGAGCTTCC
AGGGGGAAACGCCTGGTATCTTTATAGTCCTGTCGGGTTTCGCCACCTCTGACTTGAGCGTCGATTTTTG
TGATGCTCGTCAGGGGGGCGGAGCCTATGGAAAAACGCCAGCAACGCGGCCTTTTTACGGTTCCTGGCCT
TTTGCTGGCCTTTTGCTCACATGTTCTTTCCTGCGTTATCCCCTGATTCTGTGGATAACCGTATTACCGC
CTTTGAGTGAGCTGATACCGCTCGCCGCAGCCGAACGACCGAGCGCAGCGAGTCAGTGAGCGAGGAAGCG
GAAGAGCGCCTGATGCGGTATTTTCTCCTTACGCATCTGTGCGGTATTTCACACCGCAATGGTGCACTCT
CAGTACAATCTGCTCTGATGCCGCATAGTTAAGCCAGTATACACTCCGCTATCGCTACGTGACTGGGTCA
TGGCTGCGCCCCGACACCCGCCAACACCCGCTGACGCGCCCTGACGGGCTTGTCTGCTCCCGGCATCCGC
TTACAGACAAGCTGTGACCGTCTCCGGGAGCTGCATGTGTCAGAGGTTTTCACCGTCATCACCGAAACGC
GCGAGGCAGCTGCGGTAAAGCTCATCAGCGTGGTCGTGAAGCGATTCACAGATGTCTGCCTGTTCATCCG
CGTCCAGCTCGTTGAGTTTCTCCAGAAGCGTTAATGTCTGGCTTCTGATAAAGCGGGCCATGTTAAGGGC
GGTTTTTTCCTGTTTGGTCACTGATGCCTCCGTGTAAGGGGGATTTCTGTTCATGGGGGTAATGATACCG
ATGAAACGAGAGAGGATGCTCACGATACGGGTTACTGATGATGAACATGCCCGGTTACTGGAACGTTGTG
AGGGTAAACAACTGGCGGTATGGATGCGGCGGGACCAGAGAAAAATCACTCAGGGTCAATGCCAGC
