>Addgene plasmid #110757 | Ubiquitin (1-76; F4A) | depositor partial sequence | sequence record 208973 | Reverse sequence
GCTCGAGCGGCCGCCAGTGTGATGGATATCTGCAGAATTCCAGCACACTGGCGGCCGTTACTAGTGGATC
CGAGCTCGGTACCAAGCTTTTATCACCCACCTCTGAGACGGAGGACCAGGTGCAGGGTGGACTCTTTCTG
GATGTTGTAGTCAGACAGGGTGCGTCCATCTTCCAGCTGTTTCCCAGCAAAGATCAACCTCTGCTGGTCA
GGAGGGATGCCTTCCTTGTCTTGGATCTTTGCCTTGACATTCTCAATGGTGTCACTCGGCTCCACTTCGA
GAGTGATGGTCTTACCAGTCAGGGTCTTCACGGCGATCTGCATATGTATATCTCCTTCTTAAAGTTAAAC
AAAATTATTTCTAGAGGGAAACCGTTGTGGTCTCCCTATAGTGAGTCGTATTAATTTCGCGGGATCGAGA
TCTCGGGCAGCGTTGGGTCCTGGCCACGGGTGCGCATGATCGTGCTCCTGTCGTTGAGGACCCGGCTAGG
CTGGCGGGGTTGCCTTACTGGTTA
